Addgene plasmid #75596: ZAK gRNA (BRDN0001145178)
Purpose: 3rd generation lentiviral gRNA plasmid targeting human ZAK
Depositing lab: John Doench & David Root. Depositing organization: Broad Institute. Publication: Optimized sgRNA design to maximize activity and minimize off-target effects of CRISPR-Cas9. Doench JG, Fusi N, Sullender M, Hegde M, Vaimberg EW, Donovan KF, Smith I, Tothova Z, Wilen C, Orchard R, Virgin HW, Listgarten J, Root DE. Nat Biotechnol. 2016 Jan 18. doi: 10.1038/nbt.3437. PubMed 26780180.
Backbone
  Vector backbone: lentiGuide-Puro
  Backbone manufacturer: Zhang Lab (Addgene plasmid # 52963)
  Vector type: Mammalian Expression, Lentiviral, CRISPR
  Selectable markers: Puromycin
Growth in bacteria
  Bacterial resistance: Ampicillin, 100 μg/mL
  Growth temperature: 37°C
  Growth strain: DH5alpha
  Copy number: High Copy
Gene/Insert
  Gene/Insert name: ZAK (alt names: ZAK; NM_016653.2)
  gRNA/shRNA sequence: TGTATGGTTATGGAACCGAG
  Species: H. sapiens (human)
  Promoter: hU6
  Cloning method: Unknown
  Sequencing primers: 5′ U6-F; 3′ pS2-R
Terms and licenses: Academic/Nonprofit Terms; Industry Terms: Not Available to Industry
Depositor comments: The gRNA was designed to target the following Genbank reference sequence(s): NM_016653.2,NM_133646.2. Note that this plasmid does NOT contain Cas9. It should be used in conjunction with lentiCas9-Blast (Addgene #52962) or otherwise with cell lines already expressing Cas9. Browse the full kinome gRNA library at http://www.addgene.org/pooled-library/broadgpp-human-kinome/ or visit http://www.broadinstitute.org/rnai/public/ for detailed protocols and information.
How to cite: ZAK gRNA (BRDN0001145178) was a gift from John Doench & David Root (Addgene plasmid # 75596 ; http://n2t.net/addgene:75596 ; RRID:Addgene_75596)
