[The description below was written by a language model from this plasmid's Addgene catalogue record and pLannotate feature annotations shown in this document.]
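Description:
ZAK gRNA (BRDN0001145178) is a third-generation lentiviral CRISPR guide plasmid built on the lentiGuide-Puro backbone, carrying a single guide RNA directed against the human kinase gene ZAK. It is propagated in E. coli as a high-copy plasmid through a ColE1/pUC-type origin with ampicillin resistance (β-lactamase). The backbone also retains an f1 origin, an SV40 origin and poly(A) signal, lac regulatory remnants, and T7/T3 promoters, which are incidental to its function.

The transfer cassette is framed by a chimeric 5' end, in which an RSV promoter drives a truncated HIV-1 5' LTR so that genomic RNA production is Tat-independent, and by a self-inactivating ΔU3 3' LTR. Between them lie the HIV-1 Ψ packaging signal with a partial gag sequence, the Rev response element for Rev-dependent nuclear export, and a cPPT/CTS that aids nuclear import of the proviral DNA. The payload consists of two expression units. A human U6 RNA polymerase III promoter transcribes the ZAK-specific spacer fused to the Streptococcus pyogenes Cas9 guide scaffold. Downstream, the EF-1α core promoter with its intron A drives puromycin N-acetyltransferase, followed by a WPRE to enhance transcript expression, allowing puromycin selection of transduced mammalian cells.

The plasmid does not encode Cas9, so it is meant to be used together with a separate Cas9 vector or in cells that already express Cas9, where it directs cleavage and knockout of ZAK. According to the depositor, the guide was designed against two ZAK reference transcripts and belongs to a human kinome gRNA collection associated with work on optimized sgRNA design.
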