Features (pLannotate 1.2.2; 29 found; start..end, strand, type, name):
     14..80      +  CDS            small t antigen (fragment): SV40 (simian virus 40) small t antigen
    106..317     +  promoter       EF-1α core promoter: core promoter for human elongation factor EF-1α
    318..1256    +  intron         EF-1α intron A: intron upstream of the start codon of human EF-1α
   1278..1877    +  CDS            PuroR (fragment): puromycin N-acetyltransferase; pac from Streptomyces; confers resistance to puromycin
   1893..2481    +  misc_feature   WPRE: woodchuck hepatitis virus posttranscriptional regulatory element
   2532..2551    +  misc_feature   cPPT/CTS (fragment): central polypurine tract and central termination sequence of HIV-1
   2553..2786    +  LTR            3' LTR (ΔU3): self-inactivating 3' long terminal repeat (LTR) from HIV-1
   2864..2985    +  polyA_signal   SV40 poly(A) signal: SV40 polyadenylation signal
   3025..3160    +  rep_origin     SV40 ori: SV40 origin of replication
   3181..3199    -  promoter       T7 promoter: promoter for bacteriophage T7 RNA polymerase
   3207..3362    +  CDS            lacZα (fragment): LacZα fragment of β-galactosidase; lacZ fragment
   3367..3795    +  rep_origin     f1 ori (sequence partly withheld): f1 bacteriophage origin of replication; arrow indicates direction of (+) strand synthesis
   3848..3952    +  promoter       AmpR promoter: bla
   3953..4813    +  CDS            AmpR: β-lactamase; bla; confers resistance to ampicillin, carbenicillin, and related antibiotics
   4984..5572    +  rep_origin     ori: high-copy-number ColE1/pMB1/pBR322/pUC origin of replication
   5755..5847    +  CDS            lacI (fragment): lac repressor; lacI; The lac repressor binds to the lac operator to inhibit transcription in E. coli. This inhibition can be relieved by adding lactose or isopropyl-β-D-thiogalactopyranoside (IPTG).
   5860..5881    +  protein_bind   CAP binding site: CAP binding activates transcription in the presence of cAMP. E. coli catabolite activator protein
   5896..5926    +  promoter       lac promoter: promoter for the E. coli lac operon
   5934..5950    +  protein_bind   lac operator: The lac repressor binds to the lac operator to inhibit transcription in E. coli. This inhibition can be relieved by adding lactose or isopropyl-β-D-thiogalactopyranoside (IPTG). lac repressor encoded by lacI
   5995..6013    +  promoter       T3 promoter: promoter for bacteriophage T3 RNA polymerase
   6041..6267    +  promoter       RSV promoter: Rous sarcoma virus enhancer/promoter
   6268..6448    +  LTR            5' LTR (truncated): truncated 5' long terminal repeat (LTR) from HIV-1
   6495..6620    +  misc_feature   HIV-1 Ψ: packaging signal of human immunodeficiency virus type 1
   6604..6967    +  CDS            HIV-1 gag (fragment): gag protein from human immunodeficiency virus 1; gag
   7113..7346    +  misc_feature   RRE: The Rev response element (RRE) of HIV-1 allows for Rev-dependent mRNA export from the nucleus to the cytoplasm.
   7723..7749    +  CDS            Rev (fragment): human immunodeficiency virus 1 (HIV-1) Rev protein; rev; enhances nuclear export of unspliced and incompletely spliced viral mRNAs
   7753..7993    +  promoter       U6 promoter: RNA polymerase III promoter for human U6 snRNA
   8023..8098    +  misc_RNA       gRNA scaffold: guide RNA scaffold for the Streptococcus pyogenes CRISPR/Cas9 system
   8154..8271    +  misc_feature   cPPT/CTS: central polypurine tract and central termination sequence of HIV-1
>Addgene plasmid #75596 | ZAK gRNA (BRDN0001145178) | addgene full sequence | sequence record 184188 | Addgene Assembled Sequence
CCCGGGTGCAAAGATGGATAAAGTTTTAAACAGAGAGGAATCTTTGCAGCTAATGGACCTTCTAGGTCTT
GAAAGGAGTGGGAATTGGCTCCGGTGCCCGTCAGTGGGCAGAGCGCACATCGCCCACAGTCCCCGAGAAG
TTGGGGGGAGGGGTCGGCAATTGATCCGGTGCCTAGAGAAGGTGGCGCGGGGTAAACTGGGAAAGTGATG
TCGTGTACTGGCTCCGCCTTTTTCCCGAGGGTGGGGGAGAACCGTATATAAGTGCAGTAGTCGCCGTGAA
CGTTCTTTTTCGCAACGGGTTTGCCGCCAGAACACAGGTAAGTGCCGTGTGTGGTTCCCGCGGGCCTGGC
CTCTTTACGGGTTATGGCCCTTGCGTGCCTTGAATTACTTCCACCTGGCTGCAGTACGTGATTCTTGATC
CCGAGCTTCGGGTTGGAAGTGGGTGGGAGAGTTCGAGGCCTTGCGCTTAAGGAGCCCCTTCGCCTCGTGC
TTGAGTTGAGGCCTGGCCTGGGCGCTGGGGCCGCCGCGTGCGAATCTGGTGGCACCTTCGCGCCTGTCTC
GCTGCTTTCGATAAGTCTCTAGCCATTTAAAATTTTTGATGACCTGCTGCGACGCTTTTTTTCTGGCAAG
ATAGTCTTGTAAATGCGGGCCAAGATCTGCACACTGGTATTTCGGTTTTTGGGGCCGCGGGCGGCGACGG
GGCCCGTGCGTCCCAGCGCACATGTTCGGCGAGGCGGGGCCTGCGAGCGCGGCCACCGAGAATCGGACGG
GGGTAGTCTCAAGCTGGCCGGCCTGCTCTGGTGCCTGGCCTCGCGCCGCCGTGTATCGCCCCGCCCTGGG
CGGCAAGGCTGGCCCGGTCGGCACCAGTTGCGTGAGCGGAAAGATGGCCGCTTCCCGGCCCTGCTGCAGG
GAGCTCAAAATGGAGGACGCGGCGCTCGGGAGAGCGGGCGGGTGAGTCACCCACACAAAGGAAAAGGGCC
TTTCCGTCCTCAGCCGTCGCTTCATGTGACTCCACGGAGTACCGGGCGCCGTCCAGGCACCTCGATTAGT
TCTCGAGCTTTTGGAGTACGTCGTCTTTAGGTTGGGGGGAGGGGTTTTATGCGATGGAGTTTCCCCACAC
TGAGTGGGTGGAGACTGAAGTTAGGCCAGCTTGGCACTTGATGTAATTCTCCTTGGAATTTGCCCTTTTT
GAGTTTGGATCTTGGTTCATTCTCAAGCCTCAGACAGTGGTTCAAAGTTTTTTTCTTCCATTTCAGGTGT
CGTGACGTACGGCCACCATGACCGAGTACAAGCCCACGGTGCGCCTCGCCACCCGCGACGACGTCCCCAG
GGCCGTACGCACCCTCGCCGCCGCGTTCGCCGACTACCCCGCCACGCGCCACACCGTCGATCCGGACCGC
CACATCGAGCGGGTCACCGAGCTGCAAGAACTCTTCCTCACGCGCGTCGGGCTCGACATCGGCAAGGTGT
GGGTCGCGGACGACGGCGCCGCCGTGGCGGTCTGGACCACGCCGGAGAGCGTCGAAGCGGGGGCGGTGTT
CGCCGAGATCGGCCCGCGCATGGCCGAGTTGAGCGGTTCCCGGCTGGCCGCGCAGCAACAGATGGAAGGC
CTCCTGGCGCCGCACCGGCCCAAGGAGCCCGCGTGGTTCCTGGCCACCGTCGGAGTCTCGCCCGACCACC
AGGGCAAGGGTCTGGGCAGCGCCGTCGTGCTCCCCGGAGTGGAGGCGGCCGAGCGCGCCGGGGTGCCCGC
CTTCCTGGAGACCTCCGCGCCCCGCAACCTCCCCTTCTACGAGCGGCTCGGCTTCACCGTCACCGCCGAC
GTCGAGGTGCCCGAAGGACCGCGCACCTGGTGCATGACCCGCAAGCCCGGTGCCTGAACGCGTTAAGTCG
ACAATCAACCTCTGGATTACAAAATTTGTGAAAGATTGACTGGTATTCTTAACTATGTTGCTCCTTTTAC
GCTATGTGGATACGCTGCTTTAATGCCTTTGTATCATGCTATTGCTTCCCGTATGGCTTTCATTTTCTCC
TCCTTGTATAAATCCTGGTTGCTGTCTCTTTATGAGGAGTTGTGGCCCGTTGTCAGGCAACGTGGCGTGG
TGTGCACTGTGTTTGCTGACGCAACCCCCACTGGTTGGGGCATTGCCACCACCTGTCAGCTCCTTTCCGG
GACTTTCGCTTTCCCCCTCCCTATTGCCACGGCGGAACTCATCGCCGCCTGCCTTGCCCGCTGCTGGACA
GGGGCTCGGCTGTTGGGCACTGACAATTCCGTGGTGTTGTCGGGGAAATCATCGTCCTTTCCTTGGCTGC
TCGCCTGTGTTGCCACCTGGATTCTGCGCGGGACGTCCTTCTGCTACGTCCCTTCGGCCCTCAATCCAGC
GGACCTTCCTTCCCGCGGCCTGCTGCCGGCTCTGCGGCCTCTTCCGCGTCTTCGCCTTCGCCCTCAGACG
AGTCGGATCTCCCTTTGGGCCGCCTCCCCGCGTCGACTTTAAGACCAATGACTTACAAGGCAGCTGTAGA
TCTTAGCCACTTTTTAAAAGAAAAGGGGGGACTGGAAGGGCTAATTCACTCCCAACGAAGACAAGATCTG
CTTTTTGCTTGTACTGGGTCTCTCTGGTTAGACCAGATCTGAGCCTGGGAGCTCTCTGGCTAACTAGGGA
ACCCACTGCTTAAGCCTCAATAAAGCTTGCCTTGAGTGCTTCAAGTAGTGTGTGCCCGTCTGTTGTGTGA
CTCTGGTAACTAGAGATCCCTCAGACCCTTTTAGTCAGTGTGGAAAATCTCTAGCAGTACGTATAGTAGT
TCATGTCATCTTATTATTCAGTATTTATAACTTGCAAAGAAATGAATATCAGAGAGTGAGAGGAACTTGT
TTATTGCAGCTTATAATGGTTACAAATAAAGCAATAGCATCACAAATTTCACAAATAAAGCATTTTTTTC
ACTGCATTCTAGTTGTGGTTTGTCCAAACTCATCAATGTATCTTATCATGTCTGGCTCTAGCTATCCCGC
CCCTAACTCCGCCCATCCCGCCCCTAACTCCGCCCAGTTCCGCCCATTCTCCGCCCCATGGCTGACTAAT
TTTTTTTATTTATGCAGAGGCCGAGGCCGCCTCGGCCTCTGAGCTATTCCAGAAGTAGTGAGGAGGCTTT
TTTGGAGGCCTAGGGACGTACCCAATTCGCCCTATAGTGAGTCGTATTACGCGCGCTCACTGGCCGTCGT
TTTACAACGTCGTGACTGGGAAAACCCTGGCGTTACCCAACTTAATCGCCTTGCAGCACATCCCCCTTTC
GCCAGCTGGCGTAATAGCGAAGAGGCCCGCACCGATCGCCCTTCCCAACAGTTGCGCAGCCTGAATGGCG
AATGGG
[124 nt withheld, positions 3367-3490]
C
[91 nt withheld, positions 3492-3582]
A
[49 nt withheld, positions 3584-3632]
CCTTTGACGTTGGAGTCCACGTTCTTT
[37 nt withheld, positions 3660-3696]
ACCCTATCTCGGTCTATTCTTTTGATTTATAAGGGATTTTGCCGATTTCGGCCTATTGGTTAAAAAATGA
GCTGATTTAACAAAAATTTAACGCGAATTTTAACAAAATATTAACGCTTACAATTTAGGTGGCACTTTTC
GGGGAAATGTGCGCGGAACCCCTATTTGTTTATTTTTCTAAATACATTCAAATATGTATCCGCTCATGAG
ACAATAACCCTGATAAATGCTTCAATAATATTGAAAAAGGAAGAGTATGAGTATTCAACATTTCCGTGTC
GCCCTTATTCCCTTTTTTGCGGCATTTTGCCTTCCTGTTTTTGCTCACCCAGAAACGCTGGTGAAAGTAA
AAGATGCTGAAGATCAGTTGGGTGCACGAGTGGGTTACATCGAACTGGATCTCAACAGCGGTAAGATCCT
TGAGAGTTTTCGCCCCGAAGAACGTTTTCCAATGATGAGCACTTTTAAAGTTCTGCTATGTGGCGCGGTA
TTATCCCGTATTGACGCCGGGCAAGAGCAACTCGGTCGCCGCATACACTATTCTCAGAATGACTTGGTTG
AGTACTCACCAGTCACAGAAAAGCATCTTACGGATGGCATGACAGTAAGAGAATTATGCAGTGCTGCCAT
AACCATGAGTGATAACACTGCGGCCAACTTACTTCTGACAACGATCGGAGGACCGAAGGAGCTAACCGCT
TTTTTGCACAACATGGGGGATCATGTAACTCGCCTTGATCGTTGGGAACCGGAGCTGAATGAAGCCATAC
CAAACGACGAGCGTGACACCACGATGCCTGTAGCAATGGCAACAACGTTGCGCAAACTATTAACTGGCGA
ACTACTTACTCTAGCTTCCCGGCAACAATTAATAGACTGGATGGAGGCGGATAAAGTTGCAGGACCACTT
CTGCGCTCGGCCCTTCCGGCTGGCTGGTTTATTGCTGATAAATCTGGAGCCGGTGAGCGTGGGTCTCGCG
GTATCATTGCAGCACTGGGGCCAGATGGTAAGCCCTCCCGTATCGTAGTTATCTACACGACGGGGAGTCA
GGCAACTATGGATGAACGAAATAGACAGATCGCTGAGATAGGTGCCTCACTGATTAAGCATTGGTAACTG
TCAGACCAAGTTTACTCATATATACTTTAGATTGATTTAAAACTTCATTTTTAATTTAAAAGGATCTAGG
TGAAGATCCTTTTTGATAATCTCATGACCAAAATCCCTTAACGTGAGTTTTCGTTCCACTGAGCGTCAGA
CCCCGTAGAAAAGATCAAAGGATCTTCTTGAGATCCTTTTTTTCTGCGCGTAATCTGCTGCTTGCAAACA
AAAAAACCACCGCTACCAGCGGTGGTTTGTTTGCCGGATCAAGAGCTACCAACTCTTTTTCCGAAGGTAA
CTGGCTTCAGCAGAGCGCAGATACCAAATACTGTTCTTCTAGTGTAGCCGTAGTTAGGCCACCACTTCAA
GAACTCTGTAGCACCGCCTACATACCTCGCTCTGCTAATCCTGTTACCAGTGGCTGCTGCCAGTGGCGAT
AAGTCGTGTCTTACCGGGTTGGACTCAAGACGATAGTTACCGGATAAGGCGCAGCGGTCGGGCTGAACGG
GGGGTTCGTGCACACAGCCCAGCTTGGAGCGAACGACCTACACCGAACTGAGATACCTACAGCGTGAGCT
ATGAGAAAGCGCCACGCTTCCCGAAGGGAGAAAGGCGGACAGGTATCCGGTAAGCGGCAGGGTCGGAACA
GGAGAGCGCACGAGGGAGCTTCCAGGGGGAAACGCCTGGTATCTTTATAGTCCTGTCGGGTTTCGCCACC
TCTGACTTGAGCGTCGATTTTTGTGATGCTCGTCAGGGGGGCGGAGCCTATGGAAAAACGCCAGCAACGC
GGCCTTTTTACGGTTCCTGGCCTTTTGCTGGCCTTTTGCTCACATGTTCTTTCCTGCGTTATCCCCTGAT
TCTGTGGATAACCGTATTACCGCCTTTGAGTGAGCTGATACCGCTCGCCGCAGCCGAACGACCGAGCGCA
GCGAGTCAGTGAGCGAGGAAGCGGAAGAGCGCCCAATACGCAAACCGCCTCTCCCCGCGCGTTGGCCGAT
TCATTAATGCAGCTGGCACGACAGGTTTCCCGACTGGAAAGCGGGCAGTGAGCGCAACGCAATTAATGTG
AGTTAGCTCACTCATTAGGCACCCCAGGCTTTACACTTTATGCTTCCGGCTCGTATGTTGTGTGGAATTG
TGAGCGGATAACAATTTCACACAGGAAACAGCTATGACCATGATTACGCCAAGCGCGCAATTAACCCTCA
CTAAAGGGAACAAAAGCTGGAGCTGCAAGCTTAATGTAGTCTTATGCAATACTCTTGTAGTCTTGCAACA
TGGTAACGATGAGTTAGCAACATGCCTTACAAGGAGAGAAAAAGCACCGTGCATGCCGATTGGTGGAAGT
AAGGTGGTACGATCGTGCCTTATTAGGAAGGCAACAGACGGGTCTGACATGGATTGGACGAACCACTGAA
TTGCCGCATTGCAGAGATATTGTATTTAAGTGCCTAGCTCGATACATAAACGGGTCTCTCTGGTTAGACC
AGATCTGAGCCTGGGAGCTCTCTGGCTAACTAGGGAACCCACTGCTTAAGCCTCAATAAAGCTTGCCTTG
AGTGCTTCAAGTAGTGTGTGCCCGTCTGTTGTGTGACTCTGGTAACTAGAGATCCCTCAGACCCTTTTAG
TCAGTGTGGAAAATCTCTAGCAGTGGCGCCCGAACAGGGACTTGAAAGCGAAAGGGAAACCAGAGGAGCT
CTCTCGACGCAGGACTCGGCTTGCTGAAGCGCGCACGGCAAGAGGCGAGGGGCGGCGACTGGTGAGTACG
CCAAAAATTTTGACTAGCGGAGGCTAGAAGGAGAGAGATGGGTGCGAGAGCGTCAGTATTAAGCGGGGGA
GAATTAGATCGCGATGGGAAAAAATTCGGTTAAGGCCAGGGGGAAAGAAAAAATATAAATTAAAACATAT
AGTATGGGCAAGCAGGGAGCTAGAACGATTCGCAGTTAATCCTGGCCTGTTAGAAACATCAGAAGGCTGT
AGACAAATACTGGGACAGCTACAACCATCCCTTCAGACAGGATCAGAAGAACTTAGATCATTATATAATA
CAGTAGCAACCCTCTATTGTGTGCATCAAAGGATAGAGATAAAAGACACCAAGGAAGCTTTAGACAAGAT
AGAGGAAGAGCAAAACAAAAGTAAGACCACCGCACAGCAAGCGGCCGCTGATCTTCAGACCTGGAGGAGG
AGATATGAGGGACAATTGGAGAAGTGAATTATATAAATATAAAGTAGTAAAAATTGAACCATTAGGAGTA
GCACCCACCAAGGCAAAGAGAAGAGTGGTGCAGAGAGAAAAAAGAGCAGTGGGAATAGGAGCTTTGTTCC
TTGGGTTCTTGGGAGCAGCAGGAAGCACTATGGGCGCAGCGTCAATGACGCTGACGGTACAGGCCAGACA
ATTATTGTCTGGTATAGTGCAGCAGCAGAACAATTTGCTGAGGGCTATTGAGGCGCAACAGCATCTGTTG
CAACTCACAGTCTGGGGCATCAAGCAGCTCCAGGCAAGAATCCTGGCTGTGGAAAGATACCTAAAGGATC
AACAGCTCCTGGGGATTTGGGGTTGCTCTGGAAAACTCATTTGCACCACTGCTGTGCCTTGGAATGCTAG
TTGGAGTAATAAATCTCTGGAACAGATTTGGAATCACACGACCTGGATGGAGTGGGACAGAGAAATTAAC
AATTACACAAGCTTAATACACTCCTTAATTGAAGAATCGCAAAACCAGCAAGAAAAGAATGAACAAGAAT
TATTGGAATTAGATAAATGGGCAAGTTTGTGGAATTGGTTTAACATAACAAATTGGCTGTGGTATATAAA
ATTATTCATAATGATAGTAGGAGGCTTGGTAGGTTTAAGAATAGTTTTTGCTGTACTTTCTATAGTGAAT
AGAGTTAGGCAGGGATATTCACCATTATCGTTTCAGACCCACCTCCCAACCCCGAGGGGACCCAGAGAGG
GCCTATTTCCCATGATTCCTTCATATTTGCATATACGATACAAGGCTGTTAGAGAGATAATTAGAATTAA
TTTGACTGTAAACACAAAGATATTAGTACAAAATACGTGACGTAGAAAGTAATAATTTCTTGGGTAGTTT
GCAGTTTTAAAATTATGTTTTAAAATGGACTATCATATGCTTACCGTAACTTGAAAGTATTTCGATTTCT
TGGCTTTATATATCTTGTGGAAAGGACGAAACACCGTGTATGGTTATGGAACCGAGGTTTTAGAGCTAGA
AATAGCAAGTTAAAATAAGGCTAGTCCGTTATCAACTTGAAAAAGTGGCACCGAGTCGGTGCTTTTTTAA
GCTTGGCGTAACTAGATCTTGAGACAAATGGCAGTATTCATCCACAATTTTAAAAGAAAAGGGGGGATTG
GGGGGTACAGTGCAGGGGAAAGAATAGTAGACATAATAGCAACAGACATACAAACTAAAGAATTACAAAA
ACAAATTACAAAAATTCAAAATTTTCGGGTTTATTACAGGGACAGCAGAGATCCACTTTGGCGCCGGCTC
GAGGGGG
