>Addgene plasmid #75596 | ZAK gRNA (BRDN0001145178) | depositor partial sequence | sequence record 143056 | Target Sequence
TGTATGGTTATGGAACCGAG
