>Addgene plasmid #75596 | ZAK gRNA (BRDN0001145178) | addgene partial sequence | sequence record 184187 | hU6-F
GTAGAAAGTAATAATTTCTTGGGTAGTTTGCAGTTTTAAAATTATGTTTTAAAATGGACTATCATATGCT
TACCGTAACTTGAAAGTATTTCGATTTCTTGGCTTTATATATCTTGTGGAAAGGACGAAACACCGTGTAT
GGTTATGGAACCGAGGTTTTAGAGCTAGAAATAGCAAGTTAAAATAAGGCTAGTCCGTTATCAACTTGAA
AAAGTGGCACCGAGTCGGTGCTTTTTTAAGCTTGGCGTAACTAGATCTTGAGACAAATGGCAGTATTCAT
CCACAATTTTAAAAGAAAAGGGGGGATTGGGGGGTACAGTGCAGGGGAAAGAATAGTAGACATAATAGCA
ACAGACATACAAACTAAAGAATTACAAAAACAAATTACAAAAATTCAAAATTTTCGGGTTTATTACAGGG
ACAGCAGAGATCCACTTTGGCGCCGGCTCGAGGGGGCCCGGGTGCAAAGATGGATAAAGTTTTAAACAGA
GAGGAATCTTTGCAGCTAATGGACCTTCTAGGTCTTGAAAGGAGTGGGAATTGGCTCCGGTGCCCGTCAG
TGGGCAGAGC
